Addgene plasmid #201643: pWPI-SLC7A11-HA
Purpose: Over-expression of HA-tagged human SLC7A11
Depositing lab: Alexis Jourdain & Vamsi Mootha. Depositing organization: Broad Institute. Publication: Loss of LUC7L2 and U1 snRNP subunits shifts energy metabolism from glycolysis to OXPHOS. Jourdain AA, Begg BE, Mick E, Shah H, Calvo SE, Skinner OS, Sharma R, Blue SM, Yeo GW, Burge CB, Mootha VK. Mol Cell. 2021 May 6;81(9):1905-1919.e12. doi: 10.1016/j.molcel.2021.02.033. Epub 2021 Apr 13. PubMed 33852893.
Backbone
  Vector backbone: pWPI/Neo
  Backbone manufacturer: Anurag Tandon, Addgene #35385
  Vector type: Lentiviral
  Selectable markers: Neomycin (select with G418)
Growth in bacteria
  Bacterial resistance: Ampicillin, 100 μg/mL
  Growth temperature: 37°C
  Growth strain: NEB Stable
  Copy number: High Copy
Gene/Insert
  Gene/Insert name: SLC7A11
  Species: H. sapiens (human)
  Entrez Gene: SLC7A11 (a.k.a. CCBR1, xCT)
  Tag / fusion protein: HA (C terminal on insert)
  Cloning method: Restriction Enzyme; 5′ cloning site BamHI (unknown if destroyed); 3′ cloning site SpeI (unknown if destroyed)
Terms and licenses: Academic/Nonprofit Terms; Industry Terms: Not Available to Industry
How to cite: pWPI-SLC7A11-HA was a gift from Alexis Jourdain & Vamsi Mootha (Addgene plasmid # 201643 ; http://n2t.net/addgene:201643 ; RRID:Addgene_201643)
