[The description below was written by a language model from this plasmid's Addgene catalogue record and pLannotate feature annotations shown in this document.]
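Description:
pWPI-SLC7A11-HA is an HIV-1-derived lentiviral transfer plasmid built on the pWPI/Neo backbone for stable over-expression of human SLC7A11 (xCT), the cystine/glutamate exchanger, carrying a C-terminal HA epitope tag. In bacteria it is maintained through a high-copy ColE1/pUC-type origin and selected with ampicillin via the β-lactamase gene. The backbone outside the viral cassette also holds remnants of older vector lineages, including fragments of tetracycline resistance, rop and bom, and an SV40 promoter followed by gpt fragments and SV40 small t intron and polyadenylation sequences.

The viral portion contains the HIV-1 LTR elements, the Ψ packaging signal with an adjoining gag fragment, the Rev response element for Rev-dependent export of the genomic RNA, and the cPPT/CTS, which aids nuclear import of the reverse-transcribed genome. A loxP site sits immediately upstream of the annotated downstream LTR. Expression is driven by the strong constitutive EF-1α promoter, which transcribes a bicistronic message. SLC7A11, cloned between BamHI and SpeI sites, is translated cap-dependently, and an EMCV IRES then directs translation of the neomycin phosphotransferase gene, so that G418 resistance is linked to transgene expression in transduced mammalian cells. A WPRE lies downstream to enhance transcript stability and expression. The HA tag is listed in the catalogue record but was not picked up as a separate feature in the automated annotation.

The plasmid is used to generate lentiviral particles for delivering tagged SLC7A11 into mammalian cells. The tag allows detection of the protein with anti-HA reagents.
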