Features (pLannotate 1.2.2; 36 found; start..end, strand, type, name):
      1..330     +  CDS            nef (fragment): NEF_HV1BR - Experimental evidence at protein level: Swiss-Prot protein existence level 1. Extracellular Nef protein targets CD4(+) T-lymphocytes for apoptosis by interacting with CXCR4 surface receptors (PubMed:14990729). From Human immunodeficiency virus type 1 group M subtype B (isolate BRU/LAI) (HIV-1).
    378..635     +  LTR            5' LTR (truncated): truncated 5' long terminal repeat (LTR) from HIV-1
    682..807     +  misc_feature   HIV-1 Ψ: packaging signal of human immunodeficiency virus type 1
    791..1154    +  CDS            HIV-1 gag (fragment): gag protein from human immunodeficiency virus 1; gag
   1300..1533    +  misc_feature   RRE: The Rev response element (RRE) of HIV-1 allows for Rev-dependent mRNA export from the nucleus to the cytoplasm.
   1910..2010    +  CDS            Rev (fragment): human immunodeficiency virus 1 (HIV-1) Rev protein; rev; enhances nuclear export of unspliced and incompletely spliced viral mRNAs
   2072..2138    +  CDS            small t antigen (fragment): SV40 (simian virus 40) small t antigen
   2145..3323    +  promoter       EF-1α promoter: strong constitutive promoter for human elongation factor EF-1α
   3371..3488    +  misc_feature   cPPT/CTS: central polypurine tract and central termination sequence of HIV-1
   3535..5037    +  CDS            SLC7A11: XCT_HUMAN - Experimental evidence at protein level: Swiss-Prot protein existence level 1. Sodium-independent, high-affinity exchange of anionic amino acids with high specificity for anionic form of cystine and glutamate. From Homo sapiens (Human).
   5122..5673    +  misc_feature   IRES: internal ribosome entry site (IRES) of the encephalomyocarditis virus (EMCV)
   5676..6467    +  CDS            neo: KKA2_KLEPN - Also known as kan, nptII. Experimental evidence at protein level: Swiss-Prot protein existence level 1. Resistance to kanamycin, neomycin, paromomycin, ribostamycin, butirosin and gentamicin B. From Klebsiella pneumoniae.
   6491..6649    +  CDS            ble (fragment): BLE_KLEPN - Experimental evidence at protein level: Swiss-Prot protein existence level 1. Binding protein with a strong affinity to the bleomycin family of antibiotics. Binds to CL990; an antimitotic-antibiotic compound. From Klebsiella pneumoniae.
   6644..6765    +  polyA_signal   SV40 poly(A) signal: SV40 polyadenylation signal
   6776..6794    +  misc_feature   MCS (fragment): pBluescript multiple cloning site
   6804..7392    +  misc_feature   WPRE: woodchuck hepatitis virus posttranscriptional regulatory element
   7411..7515    +  CDS            nef (fragment): NEF_HV1LA - Experimental evidence at protein level: Swiss-Prot protein existence level 1. Extracellular Nef protein targets CD4(+) T-lymphocytes for apoptosis by interacting with CXCR4 surface receptors. From Human immunodeficiency virus type 1 group M subtype B (isolate Lai) (HIV-1).
   7536..7569    +  protein_bind   loxP: Cre-mediated recombination occurs in the 8-bp core sequence (GCATACAT). Cre recombinase
   7589..7769    +  LTR            5' LTR (truncated): truncated 5' long terminal repeat (LTR) from HIV-1
   7794..7812    -  promoter       SP6 promoter: promoter for bacteriophage SP6 RNA polymerase
   8040..8319    +  CDS            TcR (fragment): tetracycline efflux protein; tet; confers resistance to tetracycline
   8320..8368    -  misc_feature   bom (fragment): basis of mobility region from pBR322
   8470..8505    -  CDS            rop (fragment): Rop protein, which maintains plasmids at low copy number; rop
   8600..8704    +  promoter       AmpR promoter: bla
   8705..9565    +  CDS            AmpR: β-lactamase; bla; confers resistance to ampicillin, carbenicillin, and related antibiotics
   9736..10324   +  rep_origin     ori: high-copy-number ColE1/pMB1/pBR322/pUC origin of replication
  10507..10563   +  CDS            lacI (fragment): lac repressor; lacI; The lac repressor binds to the lac operator to inhibit transcription in E. coli. This inhibition can be relieved by adding lactose or isopropyl-β-D-thiogalactopyranoside (IPTG).
  10570..10899   +  promoter       SV40 promoter: SV40 enhancer and early promoter
  11099..11218   +  CDS            gpt (fragment): XGPT_ECOLI - Also known as gpp, gxu. Experimental evidence at protein level: Swiss-Prot protein existence level 1. Purine salvage pathway enzyme that catalyzes the transfer of the ribosyl-5-phosphate group from 5-phospho-alpha-D-ribose 1- diphosphate (PRPP) to the N9 position of the 6-oxopurines guanine and xanthine to form the corresponding ribonucleotides GMP (guanosine 5'- monophosphate) and XMP (xanthosine 5'-monophosphate), with the release of PPi. To a lesser extent, also acts on hypoxanthine (PubMed:9100006, PubMed:3886014). Does not ribophosphorylate adenine (PubMed:3886014). From Esch
  11218..11553   +  CDS            gpt (fragment): XGPT_ECOLI - Also known as gpp, gxu. Experimental evidence at protein level: Swiss-Prot protein existence level 1. Purine salvage pathway enzyme that catalyzes the transfer of the ribosyl-5-phosphate group from 5-phospho-alpha-D-ribose 1- diphosphate (PRPP) to the N9 position of the 6-oxopurines guanine and xanthine to form the corresponding ribonucleotides GMP (guanosine 5'- monophosphate) and XMP (xanthosine 5'-monophosphate), with the release of PPi. To a lesser extent, also acts on hypoxanthine (PubMed:9100006, PubMed:3886014). Does not ribophosphorylate adenine (PubMed:3886014). From Esch
  11648..11953   +  CDS            frsA (fragment): FRSA_ECOLI - Also known as yafA. Experimental evidence at protein level: Swiss-Prot protein existence level 1. Catalyzes the hydrolysis of esters (PubMed:15808744). Displays esterase activity toward pNP-butyrate (PubMed:15808744). May stimulate mixed-acid fermentation by acting as a fermentation/respiration switch that down-regulates respiration and up- regulates fermentation rates (PubMed:15169777). From Escherichia coli (strain K12).
  11957..12031   +  CDS            small t antigen (fragment): SV40 (simian virus 40) small t antigen
  12033..12098   +  intron         small t intron: SV40 (simian virus 40) small t antigen intron
  12228..12248   +  CDS            SV40 NLS: nuclear localization signal of SV40 (simian virus 40) large T antigen
  12567..12650   +  CDS            large T antigen (fragment): large T antigen from SV40 (simian virus 40)
  12673..12807   +  polyA_signal   SV40 poly(A) signal: SV40 polyadenylation signal
>Addgene plasmid #201643 | pWPI-SLC7A11-HA | addgene full sequence | sequence record 396954 | Addgene NGS Result
TTGGAAGGGCTAATTCACTCCCAAAGAAGACAAGATATCCTTGATCTGTGGATCTACCACACACAAGGCT
ACTTCCCTGATTAGCAGAACTACACACCAGGGCCAGGGGTCAGATATCCACTGACCTTTGGATGGTGCTA
CAAGCTAGTACCAGTTGAGCCAGATAAGGTAGAAGAGGCCAATAAAGGAGAGAACACCAGCTTGTTACAC
CCTGTGAGCCTGCATGGGATGGATGACCCGGAGAGAGAAGTGTTAGAGTGGAGGTTTGACAGCCGCCTAG
CATTTCATCACGTGGCCCGAGAGCTGCATCCGGAGTACTTCAAGAACTGCTGATATCGAGCTTGCTACAA
GGGACTTTCCGCTGGGGACTTTCCAGGGAGGCGTGGCCTGGGCGGGACTGGGGAGTGGCGAGCCCTCAGA
TCCTGCATATAAGCAGCTGCTTTTTGCCTGTACTGGGTCTCTCTGGTTAGACCAGATCTGAGCCTGGGAG
CTCTCTGGCTAACTAGGGAACCCACTGCTTAAGCCTCAATAAAGCTTGCCTTGAGTGCTTCAAGTAGTGT
GTGCCCGTCTGTTGTGTGACTCTGGTAACTAGAGATCCCTCAGACCCTTTTAGTCAGTGTGGAAAATCTC
TAGCAGTGGCGCCCGAACAGGGACTTGAAAGCGAAAGGGAAACCAGAGGAGCTCTCTCGACGCAGGACTC
GGCTTGCTGAAGCGCGCACGGCAAGAGGCGAGGGGCGGCGACTGGTGAGTACGCCAAAAATTTTGACTAG
CGGAGGCTAGAAGGAGAGAGATGGGTGCGAGAGCGTCAGTATTAAGCGGGGGAGAATTAGATCGCGATGG
GAAAAAATTCGGTTAAGGCCAGGGGGAAAGAAAAAATATAAATTAAAACATATAGTATGGGCAAGCAGGG
AGCTAGAACGATTCGCAGTTAATCCTGGCCTGTTAGAAACATCAGAAGGCTGTAGACAAATACTGGGACA
GCTACAACCATCCCTTCAGACAGGATCAGAAGAACTTAGATCATTATATAATACAGTAGCAACCCTCTAT
TGTGTGCATCAAAGGATAGAGATAAAAGACACCAAGGAAGCTTTAGACAAGATAGAGGAAGAGCAAAACA
AAAGTAAGACCACCGCACAGCAAGCGGCCGCTGATCTTCAGACCTGGAGGAGGAGATATGAGGGACAATT
GGAGAAGTGAATTATATAAATATAAAGTAGTAAAAATTGAACCATTAGGAGTAGCACCCACCAAGGCAAA
GAGAAGAGTGGTGCAGAGAGAAAAAAGAGCAGTGGGAATAGGAGCTTTGTTCCTTGGGTTCTTGGGAGCA
GCAGGAAGCACTATGGGCGCAGCGTCAATGACGCTGACGGTACAGGCCAGACAATTATTGTCTGGTATAG
TGCAGCAGCAGAACAATTTGCTGAGGGCTATTGAGGCGCAACAGCATCTGTTGCAACTCACAGTCTGGGG
CATCAAGCAGCTCCAGGCAAGAATCCTGGCTGTGGAAAGATACCTAAAGGATCAACAGCTCCTGGGGATT
TGGGGTTGCTCTGGAAAACTCATTTGCACCACTGCTGTGCCTTGGAATGCTAGTTGGAGTAATAAATCTC
TGGAACAGATTTGGAATCACACGACCTGGATGGAGTGGGACAGAGAAATTAACAATTACACAAGCTTAAT
ACACTCCTTAATTGAAGAATCGCAAAACCAGCAAGAAAAGAATGAACAAGAATTATTGGAATTAGATAAA
TGGGCAAGTTTGTGGAATTGGTTTAACATAACAAATTGGCTGTGGTATATAAAATTATTCATAATGATAG
TAGGAGGCTTGGTAGGTTTAAGAATAGTTTTTGCTGTACTTTCTATAGTGAATAGAGTTAGGCAGGGATA
TTCACCATTATCGTTTCAGACCCACCTCCCAACCCCGAGGGGACCCGACAGGCCCGAAGGAATAGAAGAA
GAAGGTGGAGAGAGAGACAGAGACAGATCCATTCGATTAGTGAACGGATCTCGACGGTATCGATCACGAG
ACTAGCCTCGACCATCGATGTCGACGATAAGCTTTGCAAAGATGGATAAAGTTTTAAACAGAGAGGAATC
TTTGCAGCTAATGGACCTTCTAGGTCTTGAAAGGAGTGGGAATTGGCTCCGGTGCCCGTCAGTGGGCAGA
GCGCACATCGCCCACAGTCCCCGAGAAGTTGGGGGGAGGGGTCGGCAATTGAACCGGTGCCTAGAGAAGG
TGGCGCGGGGTAAACTGGGAAAGTGATGTCGTGTACTGGCTCCGCCTTTTTCCCGAGGGTGGGGGAGAAC
CGTATATAAGTGCAGTAGTCGCCGTGAACGTTCTTTTTCGCAACGGGTTTGCCGCCAGAACACAGGTAAG
TGCCGTGTGTGGTTCCCGCGGGCCTGGCCTCTTTACGGGTTATGGCCCTTGCGTGCCTTGAATTACTTCC
ACCTGGCTGCAGTACGTGATTCTTGATCCCGAGCTTCGGGTTGGAAGTGGGTGGGAGAGTTCGAGGCCTT
GCGCTTAAGGAGCCCCTTCGCCTCGTGCTTGAGTTGAGGCCTGGCCTGGGCGCTGGGGCCGCCGCGTGCG
AATCTGGTGGCACCTTCGCGCCTGTCTCGCTGCTTTCGATAAGTCTCTAGCCATTTAAAATTTTTGATGA
CCTGCTGCGACGCTTTTTTTCTGGCAAGATAGTCTTGTAAATGCGGGCCAAGATCTGCACACTGGTATTT
CGGTTTTTGGGGCCGCGGGCGGCGACGGGGCCCGTGCGTCCCAGCGCACATGTTCGGCGAGGCGGGGCCT
GCGAGCGCGGCCACCGAGAATCGGACGGGGGTAGTCTCAAGCTGGCCGGCCTGCTCTGGTGCCTGGCCTC
GCGCCGCCGTGTATCGCCCCGCCCTGGGCGGCAAGGCTGGCCCGGTCGGCACCAGTTGCGTGAGCGGAAA
GATGGCCGCTTCCCGGCCCTGCTGCAGGGAGCTCAAAATGGAGGACGCGGCGCTCGGGAGAGCGGGCGGG
TGAGTCACCCACACAAAGGAAAAGGGCCTTTCCGTCCTCAGCCGTCGCTTCATGTGACTCCACGGAGTAC
CGGGCGCCGTCCAGGCACCTCGATTAGTTCTCGAGCTTTTGGAGTACGTCGTCTTTAGGTTGGGGGGAGG
GGTTTTATGCGATGGAGTTTCCCCACACTGAGTGGGTGGAGACTGAAGTTAGGCCAGCTTGGCACTTGAT
GTAATTCTCCTTGGAATTTGCCCTTTTTGAGTTTGGATCTTGGTTCATTCTCAAGCCTCAGACAGTGGTT
CAAAGTTTTTTTCTTCCATTTCAGGTGTCGTGAGGAATTTCGACATTTAAATTTAATTAATCTCGACGGT
ATCGGTTAACTTTTAAAAGAAAAGGGGGGATTGGGGGGTACAGTGCAGGGGAAAGAATAGTAGACATAAT
AGCAACAGACATACAAACTAAAGAATTACAAAAACAAATTACAAAAATTCAAAATTTTATCGATCACGAG
ACTAGCCTCGAGGTTTCATATGTACAGAGGATCCATGGTCAGAAAGCCTGTTGTGTCCACCATCTCCAAA
GGAGGTTACCTGCAGGGAAATGTTAACGGGAGGCTGCCTTCCCTAGGCAACAAGGAGCCACCTGGGCAGG
AGAAAGTGCAGCTGAAGAGGAAAGTCACTTTACTGAGGGGAGTCTCCATTATCATTGGCACCATCATTGG
AGCAGGAATCTTCATCTCTCCTAAGGGCGTGCTCCAGAACACGGGCAGCGTGGGCATGTCTCTGACCATC
TGGACGGTGTGTGGGGTCCTGTCACTATTTGGAGCTTTGTCTTATGCTGAATTGGGAACAACTATAAAGA
AATCTGGAGGTCATTACACATATATTTTGGAAGTCTTTGGTCCATTACCAGCTTTTGTACGAGTCTGGGT
GGAACTCCTCATAATACGCCCTGCAGCTACTGCTGTGATATCCCTGGCATTTGGACGCTACATTCTGGAA
CCATTTTTTATTCAATGTGAAATCCCTGAACTTGCGATCAAGCTCATTACAGCTGTGGGCATAACTGTAG
TGATGGTCCTAAATAGCATGAGTGTCAGCTGGAGCGCCCGAATCCAGATTTTCTTAACCTTTTGCAAGCT
CACAGCAATTCTGATAATTATAGTCCCTGGAGTTATGCAGCTAATTAAAGGTCAAACGCAGAACTTTAAA
GACGCCTTTTCAGGAAGAGATTCAAGTATTACGCGGTTGCCACTGGCTTTTTATTATGGAATGTATGCAT
ATGCTGGCTGGTTTTACCTCAACTTTGTTACTGAAGAAGTAGAAAACCCTGAAAAAACCATTCCCCTTGC
AATATGTATATCCATGGCAATTGTCACCATTGGCTATGTGCTGACAAATGTGGCCTACTTTACGACCATT
AATGCTGAGGAGCTGCTGCTTTCAAATGCAGTGGCAGTGACCTTTTCTGAGCGGCTACTGGGAAATTTCT
CATTAGCAGTTCCGATCTTTGTTGCCCTCTCCTGCTTTGGCTCCATGAACGGTGGTGTGTTTGCTGTCTC
CAGGTTATTCTATGTTGCGTCTCGAGAGGGTCACCTTCCAGAAATCCTCTCCATGATTCATGTCCGCAAG
CACACTCCTCTACCAGCTGTTATTGTTTTGCACCCTTTGACAATGATAATGCTCTTCTCTGGAGACCTCG
ACAGTCTTTTGAATTTCCTCAGTTTTGCCAGGTGGCTTTTTATTGGGCTGGCAGTTGCTGGGCTGATTTA
TCTTCGATACAAATGCCCAGATATGCATCGTCCTTTCAAGGTGCCACTGTTCATCCCAGCTTTGTTTTCC
TTCACATGCCTCTTCATGGTTGCCCTTTCCCTCTATTCGGACCCATTTAGTACAGGGATTGGCTTCGTCA
TCACTCTGACTGGAGTCCCTGCGTATTATCTCTTTATTATATGGGACAAGAAACCCAGGTGGTTTAGAAT
AATGTCAGAGAAAATAACCAGAACATTACAAATAATACTGGAAGTTGTACCAGAAGAAGATAAGTTATAT
CCATATGATGTTCCAGATTATGCTTAATAGTGAACTAGTCCCGGGACTACGGGCTGCAGGAATTCCGNCC
CCCCCCCCCTAACGTTACTGGCCGAAGCCGCTTGGAATAAGGCCGGTGTGCGTTTGTCTATATGTTATTT
TCCACCATATTGCCGTCTTTTGGCAATGTGAGGGCCCGGAAACCTGGCCCTGTCTTCTTGACGAGCATTC
CTAGGGGTCTTTCCCCTCTCGCCAAAGGAATGCAAGGTCTGTTGAATGTCGTGAAGGAAGCAGTTCCTCT
GGAAGCTTCTTGAAGACAAACAACGTCTGTAGCGACCCTTTGCAGGCAGCGGAACCCCCCACCTGGCGAC
AGGTGCCTCTGCGGCCAAAAGCCACGTGTATAAGATACACCTGCAAAGGCGGCACAACCCCAGTGCCACG
TTGTGAGTTGGATAGTTGTGGAAAGAGTCAAATGGCTCTCCTCAAGCGTATTCAACAAGGGGCTGAAGGA
TGCCCAGAAGGTACCCCATTGTATGGGATCTGATCTGGGGCCTCGGTGCACATGCTTTACATGTGTTTAG
TCGAGGTTAAAAAACGTCTAGGCCCCCCGAACCACGGGGACGTGGTTTTCCTTTGAAAAACACGATGATA
ATACCATGATTGAACAAGATGGATTGCACGCAGGTTCTCCGGCCGCTTGGGTGGAGAGGCTATTCGGCTA
TGACTGGGCACAACAGACAATCGGCTGCTCTGATGCCGCCGTGTTCCGGCTGTCAGCGCAGGGGCGCCCG
GTTCTTTTTGTCAAGACCGACCTGTCCGGTGCCCTGAATGAACTGCAGGACGAGGCAGCGCGGCTATCGT
GGCTGGCCACGACGGGCGTTCCTTGCGCAGCTGTGCTCGACGTTGTCACTGAAGCGGGAAGGGACTGGCT
GCTATTGGGCGAAGTGCCGGGGCAGGATCTCCTGTCATCTCACCTTGCTCCTGCCGAGAAAGTATCCATC
ATGGCTGATGCAATGCGGCGGCTGCATACGCTTGATCCGGCTACCTGCCCATTCGACCACCAAGCGAAAC
ATCGCATCGAGCGAGCACGTACTCGGATGGAAGCCGGTCTTGTCGATCAGGATGATCTGGACGAAGAGCA
TCAGGGGCTCGCGCCAGCCGAACTGTTCGCCAGGCTCAAGGCGCGCATGCCCGACGGCGAGGATCTCGTC
GTGACCCATGGCGATGCCTGCTTGCCGAATATCATGGTGGAAAATGGCCGCTTTTCTGGATTCATCGACT
GTGGCCGGCTGGGTGTGGCGGACCGCTATCAGGACATAGCGTTGGCTACCCGTGATATTGCTGAAGAGCT
TGGCGGCGAATGGGCTGACCGCTTCCTCGTGCTTTACGGTATCGCCGCTCCCGATTCGCAGCGCATCGCC
TTCTATCGCCTTCTTGACGAGTTCTTCTGAGCGGGACTCTGGGGTTCGAAATGACCGACCAAGCGACGCC
CAACCTGCCATCACGAGATTTCGATTCCACCGCCGCCTTCTATGAAAGGTTGGGCTTCGGAATCGTTTTC
CGGGACGCCGGCTGGATGATCCTCCAGCGCGGGGATCTCATGCTGGAGTTCTTCGCCCACCCCAACTTGT
TTATTGCAGCTTATAATGGTTACAAATAAAGCAATAGCATCACAAATTTCACAAATAAAGCATTTTTTTC
ACTGCATTCTAGTTGTGGTTTGTCCAAACTCATCAATGTATCTTATCATGTCTGTATACCGTCGACCTCG
AGGGAATTCCGATAATCAACCTCTGGATTACAAAATTTGTGAAAGATTGACTGGTATTCTTAACTATGTT
GCTCCTTTTACGCTATGTGGATACGCTGCTTTAATGCCTTTGTATCATGCTATTGCTTCCCGTATGGCTT
TCATTTTCTCCTCCTTGTATAAATCCTGGTTGCTGTCTCTTTATGAGGAGTTGTGGCCCGTTGTCAGGCA
ACGTGGCGTGGTGTGCACTGTGTTTGCTGACGCAACCCCCACTGGTTGGGGCATTGCCACCACCTGTCAG
CTCCTTTCCGGGACTTTCGCTTTCCCCCTCCCTATTGCCACGGCGGAACTCATCGCCGCCTGCCTTGCCC
GCTGCTGGACAGGGGCTCGGCTGTTGGGCACTGACAATTCCGTGGTGTTGTCGGGGAAGCTGACGTCCTT
TCCATGGCTGCTCGCCTGTGTTGCCACCTGGATTCTGCGCGGGACGTCCTTCTGCTACGTCCCTTCGGCC
CTCAATCCAGCGGACCTTCCTTCCCGCGGCCTGCTGCCGGCTCTGCGGCCTCTTCCGCGTCTTCGCCTTC
GCCCTCAGACGAGTCGGATCTCCCTTTGGGCCGCCTCCCCGCATCGGGAATTCGAGCTCGGTACCTTTAA
GACCAATGACTTACAAGGCAGCTGTAGATCTTAGCCACTTTTTAAAAGAAAAGGGGGGACTGGAAGGGCT
AATTCACTCCCAACGAAGACAAGATGGGATCAATTCACCATGGGAATAACTTCGTATAGCATACATTATA
CGAAGTTATGCTGCTTTTTGCTTGTACTGGGTCTCTCTGGTTAGACCAGATCTGAGCCTGGGAGCTCTCT
GGCTAACTAGGGAACCCACTGCTTAAGCCTCAATAAAGCTTGCCTTGAGTGCTTCAAGTAGTGTGTGCCC
GTCTGTTGTGTGACTCTGGTAACTAGAGATCCCTCAGACCCTTTTAGTCAGTGTGGAAAATCTCTAGCAG
CATCTAGAATTAATTCCGTGTATTCTATAGTGTCACCTAAATCGTATGTGTATGATACATAAGGTTATGT
ATTAATTGTAGCCGCGTTCTAACGACAATATGTACAAGCCTAATTGTGTAGCATCTGGCTTACTGAAGCA
GACCCTATCATCTCTCTCGTAAACTGCCGTCAGAGTCGGTTTGGTTGGACGAACCTTCTGAGTTTCTGGT
AACGCCGTCCCGCACCCGGAAATGGTCAGCGAACCAATCAGCAGGGTCATCGCTAGCCAGATCCTCTACG
CCGGACGCATCGTGGCCGGCATCACCGGCGCCACAGGTGCGGTTGCTGGCGCCTATATCGCCGACATCAC
CGATGGGGAAGATCGGGCTCGCCACTTCGGGCTCATGAGCGCTTGTTTCGGCGTGGGTATGGTGGCAGGC
CCCGTGGCCGGGGGACTGTTGGGCGCCATCTCCTTGCATGCACCATTCCTTGCGGCGGCGGTGCTCAACG
GCCTCAACCTACTACTGGGCTGCTTCCTAATGCAGGAGTCGCATAAGGGAGAGCGTCGAATGGTGCACTC
TCAGTACAATCTGCTCTGATGCCGCATAGTTAAGCCAGCCCCGACACCCGCCAACACCCGCTGACGCGCC
CTGACGGGCTTGTCTGCTCCCGGCATCCGCTTACAGACAAGCTGTGACCGTCTCCGGGAGCTGCATGTGT
CAGAGGTTTTCACCGTCATCACCGAAACGCGCGAGACGAAAGGGCCTCGTGATACGCCTATTTTTATAGG
TTAATGTCATGATAATAATGGTTTCTTAGACGTCAGGTGGCACTTTTCGGGGAAATGTGCGCGGAACCCC
TATTTGTTTATTTTTCTAAATACATTCAAATATGTATCCGCTCATGAGACAATAACCCTGATAAATGCTT
CAATAATATTGAAAAAGGAAGAGTATGAGTATTCAACATTTCCGTGTCGCCCTTATTCCCTTTTTTGCGG
CATTTTGCCTTCCTGTTTTTGCTCACCCAGAAACGCTGGTGAAAGTAAAAGATGCTGAAGATCAGTTGGG
TGCACGAGTGGGTTACATCGAACTGGATCTCAACAGCGGTAAGATCCTTGAGAGTTTTCGCCCCGAAGAA
CGTTTTCCAATGATGAGCACTTTTAAAGTTCTGCTATGTGGCGCGGTATTATCCCGTATTGACGCCGGGC
AAGAGCAACTCGGTCGCCGCATACACTATTCTCAGAATGACTTGGTTGAGTACTCACCAGTCACAGAAAA
GCATCTTACGGATGGCATGACAGTAAGAGAATTATGCAGTGCTGCCATAACCATGAGTGATAACACTGCG
GCCAACTTACTTCTGACAACGATCGGAGGACCGAAGGAGCTAACCGCTTTTTTGCACAACATGGGGGATC
ATGTAACTCGCCTTGATCGTTGGGAACCGGAGCTGAATGAAGCCATACCAAACGACGAGCGTGACACCAC
GATGCCTGTAGCAATGGCAACAACGTTGCGCAAACTATTAACTGGCGAACTACTTACTCTAGCTTCCCGG
CAACAATTAATAGACTGGATGGAGGCGGATAAAGTTGCAGGACCACTTCTGCGCTCGGCCCTTCCGGCTG
GCTGGTTTATTGCTGATAAATCTGGAGCCGGTGAGCGTGGGTCTCGCGGTATCATTGCAGCACTGGGGCC
AGATGGTAAGCCCTCCCGTATCGTAGTTATCTACACGACGGGGAGTCAGGCAACTATGGATGAACGAAAT
AGACAGATCGCTGAGATAGGTGCCTCACTGATTAAGCATTGGTAACTGTCAGACCAAGTTTACTCATATA
TACTTTAGATTGATTTAAAACTTCATTTTTAATTTAAAAGGATCTAGGTGAAGATCCTTTTTGATAATCT
CATGACCAAAATCCCTTAACGTGAGTTTTCGTTCCACTGAGCGTCAGACCCCGTAGAAAAGATCAAAGGA
TCTTCTTGAGATCCTTTTTTTCTGCGCGTAATCTGCTGCTTGCAAACAAAAAAACCACCGCTACCAGCGG
TGGTTTGTTTGCCGGATCAAGAGCTACCAACTCTTTTTCCGAAGGTAACTGGCTTCAGCAGAGCGCAGAT
ACCAAATACTGTTCTTCTAGTGTAGCCGTAGTTAGGCCACCACTTCAAGAACTCTGTAGCACCGCCTACA
TACCTCGCTCTGCTAATCCTGTTACCAGTGGCTGCTGCCAGTGGCGATAAGTCGTGTCTTACCGGGTTGG
ACTCAAGACGATAGTTACCGGATAAGGCGCAGCGGTCGGGCTGAACGGGGGGTTCGTGCACACAGCCCAG
CTTGGAGCGAACAACCTACACCGAACTGAGATACCTACAGCGTGAGCTATGAGAAAGCGCCACGCTTCCC
GAAGGGAGAAAGGCGGACAGGTATCCGGTAAGCGGCAGGGTCGGAACAGGAGAGCGCACGAGGGAGCTTC
CAGGGGGAAACGCCTGGTATCTTTATAGTCCTGTCGGGTTTCGCCACCTCTGACTTGAGCGTCGATTTTT
GTGATGCTCGTCAGGGGGGCGGAGCCTATGGAAAAACGCCAGCAACGCGGCCTTTTTACGGTTCCTGGCC
TTTTGCTGGCCTTTTGCTCACATGTTCTTTCCTGCGTTATCCCCTGATTCTGTGGATAACCGTATTACCG
CCTTTGAGTGAGCTGATACCGCTCGCCGCAGCCGAACGACCGAGCGCAGCGAGTCAGTGAGCGAGGAAGC
GGAAGAGCGCCCAATACGCAAACCGCCTCTCCCCGCGCGTTGGCCGATTCATTAATGCAGCTGTGGAATG
TGTGTCAGTTAGGGTGTGGAAAGTCCCCAGGCTCCCCAGCAGGCAGAAGTATGCAAAGCATGCATCTCAA
TTAGTCAGCAACCAGGTGTGGAAAGTCCCCAGGCTCCCCAGCAGGCAGAAGTATGCAAAGCATGCATCTC
AATTAGTCAGCAACCATAGTCCCGCCCCTAACTCCGCCCATCCCGCCCCTAACTCCGCCCAGTTCCGCCC
ATTCTCCGCCCCATGGCTGACTAATTTTTTTTATTTATGCAGAGGCCGAGGCCGCCTCGGCCTCTGAGCT
ATTCCAGAAGTAGTGAGGAGGCTTTTTTGGAGGCCTAGGCTTTTGCAAAAAGCTTGGACACAAGACAGGC
TTGCGAGATATGTTTGAGAATACCACTTTATCCCGCGTCAGGGAGAGGCAGTGCGTAAAAAGACGCGGAC
TCATGTGAAATACTGGTTTTTAGTGCGCCAGATCTCTATAATCTCGCGCAACCTATTTTCCCCTCGAACA
CTTTTTAAGCCGTAGATAAACAGGCTGGGACACTTCACATGAGCGAAAAATACATCGTCACCTGGGACAT
GTTGCAGATCCATGCACGTAAACTCGCAAGCCGACTGATGCCTTCTGAACAATGGAAAGGCATTATTGCC
GTAAGCCGTGGCGGTCTGTACCGGGTGCGTTACTGGCGCGTGAACTGGGTATTCGTCATGTCGATACCGT
TTGTATTTCCAGCTACGATCACGACAACCAGCGCGAGCTTAAAGTGCTGAAACGCGCAGAAGGCGATGGC
GAAGGCTTCATCGTTATTGATGACCTGGTGGATACCGGTGGTACTGCGGTTGCGATTCGTGAAATGTATC
CAAAAGCGCACTTTGTCACCATCTTCGCAAAACCGGCTGGTCGTCCGCTGGTTGATGACTATGTTGTTGA
TATCCCGCAAGATACCTGGATTGAACAGCCGTGGGATATGGGCGTCGTATTCGTCCCGCCAATCTCCGGT
CGCTAATCTTTTCAACGCCTGGCACTGCCGGGCGTTGTTCTTTTTAACTTCAGGCGGGTTACAATAGTTT
CCAGTAAGTATTCTGGAGGCTGCATCCATGACACAGGCAAACCTGAGCGAAACCCTGTTCAAACCCCGCT
TTAAACATCCTGAAACCTCGACGCTAGTCCGCCGCTTTAATCACGGCGCACAACCGCCTGTGCAGTCGGC
CCTTGATGGTAAAACCATCCCTCACTGGTATCGCATGATTAACCGTCTGATGTGGATCTGGCGCGGCATT
GACCCACGCGAAATCCTCGACGTCCAGGCACGTATTGTGATGAGCGATGCCGAACGTACCGACGATGATT
TATACGATACGGTGATTGGCTACCGTGGCGGCAACTGGATTTATGAGTGGGCCCCGGATCTTTGTGAAGG
AACCTTACTTCTGTGGTGTGACATAATTGGACAAACTACCTACAGAGATTTAAAGCTCTAAGGTAAATAT
AAAATTTTTAAGTGTATAATGTGTTAAACTACTGATTCTAATTGTTTGTGTATTTTAGATTCCAACCTAT
GGAACTGATGAATGGGAGCAGTGGTGGAATGCCTTTAATGAGGAAAACCTGTTTTGCTCAGAAGAAATGC
CATCTAGTGATGATGAGGCTACTGCTGACTCTCAACATTCTACTCCTCCAAAAAAGAAGAGAAAGGTAGA
AGACCCCAAGGACTTTCCTTCAGAATTGCTAAGTTTTTTGAGTCATGCTGTGTTTAGTAATAGAACTCTT
GCTTGCTTTGCTATTTACACCACAAAGGAAAAAGCTGCACTGCTATACAAGAAAATTATGGAAAAATATT
CTGTAACCTTTATAAGTAGGCATAACAGTTATAATCATAACATACTGTTTTTTCTTACTCCACACAGGCA
TAGAGTGTCTGCTATTAATAACTATGCTCAAAAATTGTGTACCTTTAGCTTTTTAATTTGTAAAGGGGTT
AATAAGGAATATTTGATGTATAGTGCCTTGACTAGAGATCATAATCAGCCATACCACATTTGTAGAGGTT
TTACTTGCTTTAAAAAACCTCCCACACCTCCCCCTGAACCTGAAACATAAAATGAATGCAATTGTTGTTG
TTAACTTGTTTATTGCAGCTTATAATGGTTACAAATAAAGCAATAGCATCACAAATTTCACAAATAAAGC
ATTTTTTTCACTGCATTCTAGTTGTGGTTTGTCCAAACTCATCAATGTATCTTATCATGTCTGGATCAAC
TGGATAACTCAAGCTAACCAAAATCATCCCAAACTTCCCACCCCATACCCTATTACCACTGCCAATTACC
TGTGGTTTCATTTACTCTAAACCTGTGATTCCTCTGAATTATTTTCATTTTAAAGAAATTGTATTTGTTA
AATATGTACTACAAACTTAGTAG
